Addgene plasmid #34440: KHBD00315
Depositing lab: Bart Deplancke. Depositing organization: Swiss Federal Institute of Technology (EPFL). Publication: Automated protein-DNA interaction screening of Drosophila regulatory elements. Korneel Hens, Jean-Daniel Feuz, Alina Isakova, Antonina Lagovitina, Andreas Massouras, Julien Bryois, Patrick Callaerts, Susan E. Celniker, Bart Deplancke. Nat Methods. 2011 Oct 30;8(12):1065-70. 10.1038/nmeth.1763 PubMed 22037703.
Backbone
  Vector backbone: pDONR221
  Backbone manufacturer: Invitrogen
  Backbone size w/o insert (bp): 2536
  Vector type: Gateway Donor Vector
Growth in bacteria
  Bacterial resistance: Kanamycin, 50 μg/mL
  Growth temperature: 37°C
  Growth strain: DH5alpha
  Copy number: High Copy
Gene/Insert
  Gene/Insert name: CG32527 (alt names: FBgn0024251; bbx; bobby sox)
  Species: D. melanogaster (fly)
  Insert size (bp): 2307
  Entrez Gene: bbx (a.k.a. Dmel_CG1414, CG1414, CG32527, Dmel\CG1414, anon-19Fb, tu2)
  Cloning method: Gateway Cloning
  Sequencing primers: 5′ M13F; 3′ M13R
Terms and licenses: Academic/Nonprofit Terms; Industry Terms: Not Available to Industry
Depositor comments: Please note that the ORFs in this collection were cloned open-ended (without a stop codon).
How to cite: KHBD00315 was a gift from Bart Deplancke (Addgene plasmid # 34440 ; http://n2t.net/addgene:34440 ; RRID:Addgene_34440)
