[The description below was written by a language model from this plasmid's Addgene catalogue record.]
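Description:
KHBD00315 is a Gateway entry-type clone built in the Invitrogen pDONR221 donor backbone (about 2.5 kb without insert) and carrying the open reading frame of the Drosophila melanogaster gene bobby sox (bbx; also annotated as CG32527 or CG1414, FBgn0024251). The insert is roughly 2.3 kb and was introduced by Gateway recombination cloning, so it is expected to sit between the recombination sites that result from a BP reaction into the donor vector. It is flanked by the standard M13 forward and reverse primer sites used for sequence verification. The plasmid is maintained in E. coli as a high-copy replicon under kanamycin selection. No feature table is supplied with the record, so the exact positions of the origin, resistance gene and att sites are not documented here.

The backbone is a cloning vector only, and the record lists no promoter, tag or reporter for expressing the insert. The plasmid instead serves as a shuttle source from which the bbx coding sequence can be transferred by recombination into Gateway destination vectors of choice. The depositor notes that ORFs in this collection were cloned open-ended, without a stop codon, which allows in-frame C-terminal fusions to tags or functional domains supplied by the destination vector. The clone belongs to a collection associated with work on automated protein–DNA interaction screening of Drosophila regulatory elements. This suggests it was intended as a transcription factor ORF resource for generating fusion constructs for such assays, although the record does not state which destination vectors were used for this clone.
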