>Addgene plasmid #34440 | KHBD00315 | depositor partial sequence | sequence record 41007 | KHBD00315 sequence 2307 bps
ATGATCAACGGCCTGAGCGTTGGCGGTGGTCAGCAGGTGGCGCAGGTGACGCCAACAGGTGCTGCAATTA
AATTGCACTTTGCCTACAACAACAACAGCAACAACAGTAGCAGCAGCAACATCAGCAACAGCAACTACAG
TGGCCTTAAAACATCGGAGACGAAAATGAGGAACAACAAGAACTACACAGGCAGAGCGCTGAAAATAGTT
GAGAAGATACCGGGAGCAAGTGGAGTAATCGCCACAACGAGCGGCAACCAAGGAGCAAGAAGCCTTGAGG
GATATTCTCCGGCAGCGGCATCTTACGTTTCGGGCTTGTCCAGGGACTTTTTGATATCCAGAGAACTTTC
CCAAAGATCAGGAGAATTCCTGACAGCTGCTGCAAAGATGGTATCCCAAATGGGAGCAAGCGAACTCCGC
TGGCTCCCCATATCCAGGACCAAAGACAAACCATCGAGCGCAGGAGAAGCAGAAGCTAAAACATTAGTCA
GAGAAGGTGAATCACAAGGATCGCCTGGTAAAGTTGCCAAAAGTGCCTTAGGTGACCCCCAGCCGCAGCG
CACCGAAGACCAAGAAAATGCCTTTCGGCGCATCGAGGATGTGCACAACTATGCCAAGTTGCAGGACTGC
AGCAGCGACACTGACGACGAGGACGACGAAGAGGAAGATCTCGATGAAGAGGAGGATGATGAGGAGGAGG
CGGAGATCCAAGTGCAGTTGCCTGTGCAGCAGGAGGTCACGCGCATTCGTCGCGAGGCCGCCGAAGAGCA
TGTGGACGTGGACGTGGTCACAGTGCCGCAGCAGGAGCAGGATCAGTATAGCCATCAAGTAGAGCCGCGA
CAGCTTCAGCAGGATGAGACAGCGGATAACACACGGCCGGAGCATCATGCCCGCCGACCCATGAATGCCT
TCCTCATATTCTGCAAGAGACATCGCGGTATCGTCAAGGAGCGTTACAAAACTTTGGAGAACCGTGCCAT
TACAAAGATACTTGGCGACTGGTGGGCCGCTCTCGACGAGCAGGAGAAACACTGCTTCACGGATCTGGCA
CAGCAGAACAAGGACGCCTTCTTCAATGCTAATCCAAACTTCAAGTGGTACAAACTGCCAGCTCCGCCGC
TGCGAACGCTAGCTACCCGTCCCAGCAACGCGTCTGCTGGCTTGCTCATACCCAGTGAAGATCAGCCACA
GCAGCAGGTGCCGACTTCACTGCAAGTGCAGTGGGCAGAGCGAGGGGAGATGCCGCGTGCTATGCTGCGC
CCCAACTACTTTAAACTGGCAGACGAAACGCAGATGGGCGAGCTAAGCTCCCTACTGCAAGTTCAAGTAC
AAGAAAAGGACTTCGCCCTACAGCAGGTGCTCAGCGAGACCAGCCAGTTTCTATCTGCCCATATGCCAGC
TGGCAATACAAATGGGAATGGCAATAAGCGCTCCTTGCAGGACAACAACTCGAGCAACTCCAGCGAGGAG
GAGGCGGCCAGTGGTAGCTCGCCAAACAAGAAGGTCAAGTCATCACGCTCCTGCAAGGGCAAGATTTACC
AGGAATTGGTCAATTCCGGTCAATTGGCGGCCATAGCTAAGAAGAGCAAAGCTCGCTTGCCGCCGGCAGG
TAACATGGGTGGAAACTTTGTGGACATCCCCTTGGATGCGGGACCCAATACACCGCCCGTTTCGCCACCG
GAACGTCAGGGTAGCAGTCCGGATTCCATGCAAAAACATATAAGAAGCGTTTCCGAGTCAAGCAGCAGTG
GTTTCTTTGATCTCGAGGAGAAAATCAAAGAGCTGCCAGCCCTCAGCTTGGACGCTTACCTGCAGCGCAA
ACGTAGCACCAAAAAGAAGAAGAAGTTTAGCGGCACCAAGAAACAGAGGAATTCGAACAGCACAAGTGGT
GCATCAGCAACTTCGAATGTGGCAGCAGCAGATGCTGCGGCGAAAGGTGCTGTCCCATTATCTAGCGAGC
AACACGTGAGGATCAAGCAGCAGCAACTGCAGGCTGTGGGAAGCCAGCGACGAAAGGCGCGCAAGGAAAG
TATCACCCGGCGCGATGTTAGTGCCATTGAACAGGAGGTGGCCTCAATTCTGCCCCTGACCATCAATGGC
AGCTACTACTTTAACCAGAGCGGTGCTCCCAAGGCGGTGAATGCCCCTGTAACCTCGTCGTCGGCCTCGC
CACCGCTCTCTTCGAACTCCTCGTCGTCATCCTCCTCGCTCTCCTCGCAGGCGGCCTTCGACGTGACCTC
CTCTACCTCAGATCTACTCATTCTGGCCGAAGTGGCCGCCAACCGCACTGAGCTGACCAAGTCCAAC
