>Addgene plasmid #34440 | KHBD00315 | addgene partial sequence | sequence record 42204 | M13-Rev 5'-CAGGAAACAGCTATGACC-3'
TGATTTTATTTTGACTGATAGTGACCTGTTCGTTGCAACAAATTGATAAGCAATGCTTTCTTATAATGCC
AACTTTGTACAAGAAAGTTGGCAAGTTGGACTTGGTCAGCTCAGTGCGGTTGGCGGCCACTTCGGCCAGA
ATGAGTAGATCTGAGGTAGAGGAGGTCACGTCGAAGGCCGCCTGCGAGGAGAGCGAGGAGGATGACGACG
AGGAGTTCGAAGAGAGCGGTGGCGAGGCCGACGACGAGGTTACAGGGGCATTCACCGCCTTGGGAGCACC
GCTCTGGTTAAAGTAGTAGCTGCCATTGATGGTCAGGGGCAGAATTGAGGCCACCTCCTGTTCAATGGCA
CTAACATCGCGCCGGGTGATACTTTCCTTGCGCGCCTTTCGTCGCTGGCTTCCCACAGCCTGCAGTTGCT
GCTGCTTGATCCTCACGTGTTGCTCGCTAGATAATGGGACAGCACCTTTCGCCGCAGCATCTGCTGCTGC
CACATTCGAAGTTGCTGATGCACCACTTGTGCTGTTCGAATTCCTCTGTTTCTTGGTGCCGCTAAACTTC
TTCTTCTTTTTGGTGCTACGTTTGCGCTGCAGGTAAGCGTCCAAGCTGAGGGCTGGCAGCTCTTTGATTT
TCTCCTCGAGATCAAAGAAACCACTGCTGCTTGACTCGGAAACGCTTCTTATATGTTTTTGCATGGAATC
CGGACTGCTACCCTGACGTTCCGGTGGCGAAACGGGCGGTGTATTGGGTCCCGCATCCAAGGGGATGTCC
